Addgene plasmid #25901: pw35Gal4
Depositing lab: Craig Montell. Depositing organization: Johns Hopkins University and School of Medicine. Publication: A Drosophila gustatory receptor essential for aversive taste and inhibiting male-to-male courtship. Moon SJ, Lee Y, Jiao Y, Montell C. Curr Biol. 2009 Oct 13. 19(19):1623-7. 10.1016/j.cub.2009.07.061 PubMed 19765987.
Backbone
  Vector backbone: pW35
  Backbone manufacturer: Kent Golic
  Backbone size w/o insert (bp): 8842
  Vector type: Insect Expression
Growth in bacteria
  Bacterial resistance: Ampicillin, 100 μg/mL
  Growth temperature: 37°C
  Growth strain: DH5alpha
  Copy number: Unknown
Gene/Insert
  Gene/Insert name: GAL4
  Species: S. cerevisiae (budding yeast)
  Insert size (bp): 3150
  Entrez Gene: GAL4 (a.k.a. YPL248C, GAL81)
  Cloning method: Restriction Enzyme
  Sequencing primers: 5′ needs custom primer
Terms and licenses: Academic/Nonprofit Terms; Industry Terms: Not Available to Industry
Depositor comments: To facilitate the insertion of the GAL4 gene in a given Drosophila gene by homologous recombination, we created the pw35GAL4 vector by subcloning the yeast GAL4 gene into the pw35 vector
How to cite: pw35Gal4 was a gift from Craig Montell (Addgene plasmid # 25901 ; http://n2t.net/addgene:25901 ; RRID:Addgene_25901)
