[The description below was written by a language model from this plasmid's Addgene catalogue record.]
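Description:
pw35Gal4 is a Drosophila gene-targeting vector made by subcloning the yeast (S. cerevisiae) GAL4 gene, as an insert of about 3.15 kb, into the pW35 backbone (about 8.8 kb without insert) by restriction enzyme cloning. It is catalogued as an insect expression vector and is propagated in E. coli under ampicillin selection; the copy number is listed as unknown. No feature table accompanies the record. The bacterial origin, any fly transformation marker, recombinase or nuclease sites, and the regulatory sequences flanking GAL4 are therefore not documented here.

According to the depositor, the plasmid was built to make it easier to insert GAL4 into a chosen Drosophila gene by homologous recombination. In this kind of design, the user clones genomic homology arms from the locus of interest into the vector. Recombination then places the GAL4 coding sequence within the target gene. This can disrupt the gene and also put GAL4 under the control of the endogenous regulatory elements. GAL4 is a transcriptional activator that drives genes placed downstream of UAS sites. A knock-in allele of this sort can therefore serve both as a mutant and as a driver line that reports or manipulates the cells where the targeted gene is normally expressed. The record does not state a promoter for GAL4, which fits a design that relies on the targeted locus for expression, though this is not explicitly confirmed. The associated publication concerns a Drosophila gustatory receptor involved in aversive taste and in the inhibition of male-to-male courtship, and this indicates the kind of receptor-gene targeting for which the vector was developed.
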