>Addgene plasmid #25901 | pw35Gal4 | addgene partial sequence | sequence record 31904 | 25901 with Gal4AD_rev
TTGGCGCCACCAAACAAAGCAGACGGGGTCAGTGGCACTAATGATTGCAGCTGTTGCTGTTGCCCTAGAA
AAGGCGTGACTGAGCGATGCGAAGGTGTGCTTCTTGGTATTGTCACTGGAGAGTTACGAGAGGGTGGACG
GTTAGATAACAGCTTGACTAGATCACTGAAACTTGCTCCTGATTTCAATGGCACAGGTGAAGGCCCTACT
GAGCCAGGAGAAACATATTTAACACTGATATTGTTGACATTTTCCTCCGGAAGAGTAGGGTATTGGGCGA
TAGTTGCAGAACCGACAATATTTTTAATGGCGCTACCATTACTATTGTTATAACTGATATGCGGTAATGG
GATTGCACACTGTGATAACAGAAACGGCGCACATACCTCTTCCAGTACTTGAATGTATTTTTCACAAGTC
TGGATTTTAAAAGTGGCCAGTTTTTTTAATAGCATCAGAACAGTGTTAATTTGTTGTAATAATTGTGCGG
TCTCGTTATTCTCAGCATTCGATTTTGAGTTTGAGAGTAGAGTCTTTATGGGTACTAGGACTGCATTGAA
CAAGTAATAAGAACAATTCCAGGCAAAATATGGGGTGACATTATGATTGTCCATATAGCTACTTACAGAC
ATAACAGTTCTTTGTGCTGCATCGCTTAACATGATGGAGCATCGTTTAACTTCATAACTTTGATGATCAT
TTTGATCCTGTTCTAGTTGTGACTTTTTCTGGGTAAAATTAGTGAAAAAATCTCTTAATACATAAATGAT
AAGAGACAACTGTTTCCACTTCAGTTCGAATCTTGTAAAGGATAGCCAAGGGTGTTCCTTCAACAAATTG
GTTAGAGCGGTGGTGGAAAATATCCATTTGTAAAAACTTT
